Addgene plasmid #119068: pBac(3xP3-gTc’v; Valcyrie.Uni)
Purpose: Valcyrie construct for CRISPR-mediated lox excision in Tribolium castaneum (low)
Depositing lab: Michalis Averof. Depositing organization: Ecole Normale Superieure de Lyon. Publication: Clonal analysis by tunable CRISPR-mediated excision. Gilles AF, Schinko JB, Schacht MI, Enjolras C, Averof M. Development. 2019 Jan 4;146(1). pii: dev.170969. doi: 10.1242/dev.170969. PubMed 30552128.
Backbone
  Vector backbone: pBac[3xP3-gTc'v]
  Vector type: Insect Expression
Growth in bacteria
  Bacterial resistance: Ampicillin, 100 μg/mL
  Growth temperature: 37°C
  Growth strain: DH5alpha
  Copy number: High Copy
Gene/Insert 1
  Gene/Insert name: pBacL
Gene/Insert 2
  Gene/Insert name: Tc-hsp68 Promoter
Gene/Insert 3
  Gene/Insert name: NLS-Cas9
Gene/Insert 4
  Gene/Insert name: Tc-hsp68 3'UTR
Gene/Insert 5
  Gene/Insert name: Tc-U6B-Uni
Gene/Insert 6
  Gene/Insert name: SV40polyA
Gene/Insert 7
  Gene/Insert name: Tc-vermilion
Gene/Insert 8
  Gene/Insert name: 3xP3 TATA
Gene/Insert 9
  Gene/Insert name: pBacR
Terms and licenses: Academic/Nonprofit Terms; Industry Terms: Not Available to Industry
Depositor comments: Please visit https://www.biorxiv.org/content/biorxiv/early/2018/08/17/394221.full.pdf for BioRxiv preprint.
How to cite: pBac(3xP3-gTc’v; Valcyrie.Uni) was a gift from Michalis Averof (Addgene plasmid # 119068 ; http://n2t.net/addgene:119068 ; RRID:Addgene_119068)
