[The description below was written by a language model from this plasmid's Addgene catalogue record and pLannotate feature annotations shown in this document.]
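Description:
pBac(3xP3-gTc'v; Valcyrie.Uni) is a 14,077 nt piggyBac transposon plasmid for germline transformation of the red flour beetle Tribolium castaneum, built on the pBac[3xP3-gTc'v] backbone and catalogued as an insect expression vector. In bacteria it is maintained as a high-copy plasmid through a ColE1/pUC-type origin and selected with ampicillin (AmpR/bla). The annotation also picks up pUC-derived lac and lacZα remnants, along with baculovirus FP25 and LEF-9 fragments. These most likely reflect the viral genomic sequence that flanks piggyBac arms in classic pBac vectors.

Between the left and right piggyBac arms (pBacL, pBacR) the transposon carries three functional units. The first is an NLS-tagged Streptococcus pyogenes Cas9 placed between the Tribolium hsp68 promoter and the hsp68 3'UTR, which makes nuclease expression heat-shock inducible. The second is a Tc-U6B cassette (a Pol III promoter) driving a guide RNA named "Uni", detected on the opposite strand as an S. pyogenes gRNA scaffold; the record does not give its target sequence. The third is the transformation marker, the Tribolium vermilion gene (tryptophan 2,3-dioxygenase, needed for eye pigmentation). It appears in the annotation as several separated coding fragments, consistent with a genomic, intron-containing copy. It is driven by the eye-specific 3xP3 artificial promoter with a basal TATA element, annotated as an hsp70 promoter fragment, and terminated by the SV40 poly(A) signal. Marker expression would typically allow transgenic animals to be scored by rescued eye colour in a vermilion-mutant background.

The stated purpose is CRISPR-mediated lox excision in Tribolium, in the "low" variant of the Valcyrie system, which was developed for clonal analysis by tunable excision. The record does not define what "low" refers to, although it presumably indicates a lower excision frequency.
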