Features (pLannotate 1.2.2; 25 found; start..end, strand, type, name):
    400..492     +  CDS            lacI (fragment): lac repressor; lacI; The lac repressor binds to the lac operator to inhibit transcription in E. coli. This inhibition can be relieved by adding lactose or isopropyl-β-D-thiogalactopyranoside (IPTG).
    505..526     +  protein_bind   CAP binding site: CAP binding activates transcription in the presence of cAMP. E. coli catabolite activator protein
    541..571     +  promoter       lac promoter: promoter for the E. coli lac operon
    575..597     +  protein_bind   lac operator (fragment): The lac repressor binds to the lac operator to inhibit transcription in E. coli. This inhibition can be relieved by adding lactose or isopropyl-β-D-thiogalactopyranoside (IPTG). lac repressor encoded by lacI
    628..666     +  misc_feature   MCS (fragment): pUC18/19 multiple cloning site
    659..799     -  CDS            FP (fragment): FP25_NPVAC - Experimental evidence at protein level: Swiss-Prot protein existence level 1. From Autographa californica nuclear polyhedrosis virus (AcMNPV).
   3168..3300    +  CDS            lacZα (fragment): LacZα fragment of β-galactosidase; lacZ fragment
   3300..3323    -  misc_feature   MCS (fragment): pUC18/19 multiple cloning site
   3341..7444    +  CDS            cas9: CAS9_STRP1 - Also known as csn1 From Streptococcus pyogenes serotype M1.
   7906..7981    -  misc_RNA       gRNA scaffold: guide RNA scaffold for the Streptococcus pyogenes CRISPR/Cas9 system
   8397..8518    -  polyA_signal   SV40 poly(A) signal: SV40 polyadenylation signal
   8541..8624    -  CDS            large T antigen (fragment): large T antigen from SV40 (simian virus 40)
   8656..8808    -  CDS            T23O_TRICA (fragment): Experimental evidence at transcript level: Swiss-Prot protein existence level 2. Heme-dependent dioxygenase that catalyzes the oxidative cleavage of the L-tryptophan (L-Trp) pyrrole ring and converts L- tryptophan to N-formyl-L-kynurenine. Catalyzes the oxidative cleavage of the indole moiety (By similarity). Required for normal eye pigmentation. From Tribolium castaneum (Red flour beetle).
   8862..8948    -  CDS            tdo-2 (fragment): T23O_CAEEL - Experimental evidence at protein level: Swiss-Prot protein existence level 1. Heme-dependent dioxygenase that catalyzes the oxidative cleavage of the L-tryptophan (L-Trp) pyrrole ring and converts L- tryptophan to N-formyl-L-kynurenine (PubMed:27995966). Catalyzes the oxidative cleavage of the indole moiety (PubMed:27995966). Involved in regulation of protein homeostasis, longevity and reproducive life span (PubMed:22927396, PubMed:27995966). Specifically regulates proteotoxicity due to age-related aggregation of proteins like alpha- synuclein, via its effects on tryptophan metabo
   9002..9796    -  CDS            v (fragment): T23O_DROME - Experimental evidence at protein level: Swiss-Prot protein existence level 1. Heme-dependent dioxygenase that catalyzes the oxidative cleavage of the L-tryptophan (L-Trp) pyrrole ring and converts L- tryptophan to N-formyl-L-kynurenine. Catalyzes the oxidative cleavage of the indole moiety (PubMed:23333332). Required during larval growth to control the level of potentially harmful free tryptophan in the hemolymph. In the adult the same reaction is the first step in the ommochrome biosynthetic pathway (PubMed:2108317). From Drosophila melanogaster (Fruit fly).
   9843..10070   -  CDS            T23O_TRICA (fragment): Experimental evidence at transcript level: Swiss-Prot protein existence level 2. Heme-dependent dioxygenase that catalyzes the oxidative cleavage of the L-tryptophan (L-Trp) pyrrole ring and converts L- tryptophan to N-formyl-L-kynurenine. Catalyzes the oxidative cleavage of the indole moiety (By similarity). Required for normal eye pigmentation. From Tribolium castaneum (Red flour beetle).
  10106..10228   -  promoter       hsp70 promoter (fragment): Drosophila melanogaster hsp70Bb promoter
  11378..11581   -  CDS            FP (fragment): FP25_NPVAC - Experimental evidence at protein level: Swiss-Prot protein existence level 1. From Autographa californica nuclear polyhedrosis virus (AcMNPV).
  11608..12075   +  CDS            LEF-9 (fragment): LEF9_NPVAC - Experimental evidence at protein level: Swiss-Prot protein existence level 1. Component of the viral DNA-dependent RNA polymerase which is composed of four equimolar subunits of LEF-4, LEF-8, LEF-9, and p47. Plays an essential role in late and very late gene expression. From Autographa californica nuclear polyhedrosis virus (AcMNPV).
  12079..12233   +  CDS            lacZα (fragment): LacZα fragment of β-galactosidase; lacZ fragment
  12239..12338   -  misc_feature   bom (fragment): basis of mobility region from pBR322
  12440..12475   -  CDS            rop (fragment): Rop protein, which maintains plasmids at low copy number; rop
  12570..12674   +  promoter       AmpR promoter: bla
  12675..13535   +  CDS            AmpR: β-lactamase; bla; confers resistance to ampicillin, carbenicillin, and related antibiotics
  13706..217     +  rep_origin     ori (across the origin): high-copy-number ColE1/pMB1/pBR322/pUC origin of replication
>Addgene plasmid #119068 | pBac(3xP3-gTc’v; Valcyrie.Uni) | addgene full sequence | sequence record 234562 | Addgene NGS Result
GAGATACCTACAGCGTGAGCTATGAGAAAGCGCCACGCTTCCCGAAGGGAGAAAGGCGGACAGGTATCCG
GTAAGCGGCAGGGTCGGAACAGGAGAGCGCACGAGGGAGCTTCCAGGGGGAAACGCCTGGTATCTTTATA
GTCCTGTCGGGTTTCGCCACCTCTGACTTGAGCGTCGATTTTTGTGATGCTCGTCAGGGGGGCGGAGCCT
ATGGAAAAACGCCAGCAACGCGGCCTTTTTACGGTTCCTGGCCTTTTGCTGGCCTTTTGCTCACATGTTC
TTTCCTGCGTTATCCCCTGATTCTGTGGATAACCGTATTACCGCCTTTGAGTGAGCTGATACCGCTCGCC
GCAGCCGAACGACCGAGCGCAGCGAGTCAGTGAGCGAGGAAGCGGAAGAGCGCCCAATACGCAAACCGCC
TCTCCCCGCGCGTTGGCCGATTCATTAATGCAGCTGGCACGACAGGTTTCCCGACTGGAAAGCGGGCAGT
GAGCGCAACGCAATTAATGTGAGTTAGCTCACTCATTAGGCACCCCAGGCTTTACACTTTATGCTTCCGG
CTCGTATGTTGTGTGGAATTGTGAGCGGATAACAATTTCACACAGGAAACAGCTATGACATGATTACGAA
TTCGAGCTCGGTACCCGGGGATCCTCTAGAGTCGACGCTCGCGCGACTTGGTTTGCCATTCTTTAGCGCG
CGTCGCGTCACACAGCTTGGCCACAATGTGGTTTTTGTCAAACGAAGATTCTATGACGTGTTTAAAGTTT
AGGTCGAGTAAAGCGCAAATCTTTTTTAACCCTAGAAAGATAGTCTGCGTAAAATTGACGCATGCATTCT
TGAAATATTGCTCTCTCTTTCTAAATAGCGCGAATCCGTCGCTGTGCATTTAGGACATCTCAGTCGCCGC
TTGGAGCTCCCGTGAGGCGTGCTTGTCAATGCGGTAAGTGTCACTGATTTTGAACTATAACGACCGCGTG
AGTCAAAATGACGCATGATTATCTTTTACGTGACTTTTAAGATTTAACTCATACGATAATTATATTGTTA
TTTCATGTTCTACTTACGTGATAACTTATTATATATATATTTTCTTGTTATAGATATCGTGACTAATATA
TAATAAAATGGGTAGTTCTTTAGACGATGAGCATATCCTCTCTGCTCTTCTGCAAAGCGATGACGAGCTT
GTTGGTGAGGATTCTGACAGTGAAATATCAGATCACGTAAGTGAAGATGACGTCCAGAGCGATACAGAAG
AAGCGTTTATAGATGAGGTACATGAAGTGCAGCCAACGTCAAGCGGTAGTGAAATATTAGACGAACAAAA
TGTTATTGAACAACCAGGTTCTTCATTGGCTTCTAACAGAATCTTGACCTTGCCACAGAGGACTATTAGA
GGTAAGAATAAACATTGTTGGTCAACTTCAAAGTCCACGAGGCGTAGCCGAGTCTCTGCACTGAACATTG
TCAGATCTCAAAGAGGTCCGACGCGTATGTGCCGCAATATATATGACCCACTTTTATGCTTCAAACTATT
TTTTACTGATGAGATAATTTCGGAAATTGTAAAATGGACAAATGCTGAGATATCATTGAAACGTCGGGAA
TCTATGACAGGTGCTACATTTCGTGACACGAATGAAGATGAAATCTATGCTTTCTTTGGTATTCTGGTAA
TGACAGCAGTGAGAAAAGATAACCACATGTCCACAGATGACCTCTTTGATCGATCTTTGTCAATGGTGTA
CGTCTCTGTAATGAGTCGTGATCGTTTTGATTTTTTGATACGATGTCTTAGAATGGATGACAAAAGTATA
CGGCCCACACTTCGAGAAAACGATGTATTTACTCCTGTTAGAAAAATATGGGATCTCTTTATCCATCAGT
GCATACAAAATTACACTCCAGGGGCTCATTTGACCATAGATGAACAGTTACTTGGTTTTAGAGGACGGTG
TCCGTTTAGGATGTATATCCCAAACAAGCCAAGTAAGTATGGAATAAAAATCCTCATGATGTGTGACAGT
GGTACGAAGTATATGATAAATGGAATGCCTTATTTGGGAAGAGGAACACAGACCAACGGAGTACCACTCG
GTGAATACTACGTGAAGGAGTTATCAAAGCCTGTGCACGGTAGTTGTCGTAATATTACGTGTGACAATTG
GTTCACCTCAATCCCTTTGGCAAAAAACTTACTACAAGAACCGTATAAGTTCGAGATCGGCCGGCCGAAT
TCGAATGGCCATGGGACGTCGACCTGAGGTAATTATAACCCGGGCCCTATATATGGATCCCAACCTTCAA
TAAAAAATTGTTCTTTATTTATTATTAATCACTATTATTTAGGCATCTTCTGCAAAAGTAATTGATTATA
AACGATAAAAGTAAAAAAAAGGATTAATCTAAAACATTTTACTTAAAGACCTATTAATAAGTTTAAAAAG
AAAAAAAATAGGAAAATTGTTTTATTAAAATTGCTATGACAATCCAACTTTGGCATATGTATATGAAATC
AAAACAATTCACTACTCATTCATAATATTGCCGAACTTTACCAAATTAAAAATAAACATGAAATAGTCAA
CAACTCATTCGTTATGTAACGTTTTTTTTTTAAATGCATTAATATATAATGATTGTTTTTATTTTGGAAG
TTGAAATAAATTAGGGCACAACCAGTTTCCACTATTCTCCTTTATCTTTACGGAAATAGCATGAATAATA
CCGAAAAGGCCGTTTTAAAAATAAAAATTCGAGAAAATTCAAACGCAAATCAATGGAAACTTCGAGATCA
TTCGGTGAAGTTCGAGACGAATTCCCCGTTTCATATATAAGCGCGGTCTCGCGGCGCGTTGTCAGTGAAT
TTGAATCAAGCGAAGCGAAAGCAACAAAGCTAAGCAAGCGACTCAAAGCAAATTTTCAAAGCGACTTTAA
CAAAGTTGAGTGAATTATTTACTAGTGAATTCAAAGTCGTCGATAAATAAGTTTCCCATTTTTATTCCCC
AGCCAGGAAGTTAGTTTCAATAGTTTTGTAATTTCAACGAAACTCATTTGATTTCGTACTAATTTTCCAC
ATCTCTATTTTCTGCCCGCAGAATAATCCAAAATGCAGATCGGGGATCCCACCCCACCCAAGAAGAAGCG
CAAGGTGGAGGACGATCCCGTCGTTTTACAACGTCGTGACTGGGAAAACCCTGGCGTTACCCAACTTAAT
CGCCTTGCAGCACATCCCCCTTTCGCCAGCTGGCGTAATAGCGAAGAGGCCCGCACCGATCGCCCTTCCC
AACAGTTGCGGTCGACTCTAGAGGATCCCCGGGATCCACCGGTCGCCACCATGGATAAGAAATACTCAAT
AGGCTTAGATATCGGCACAAATAGCGTCGGATGGGCGGTGATCACTGATGAATATAAGGTTCCGTCTAAA
AAGTTCAAGGTTCTGGGAAATACAGACCGCCACAGTATCAAAAAAAATCTTATAGGGGCTCTTTTATTTG
ACAGTGGAGAGACAGCGGAAGCGACTCGTCTCAAACGGACAGCTCGTAGAAGGTATACACGTCGGAAGAA
TCGTATTTGTTATCTACAGGAGATTTTTTCAAATGAGATGGCGAAAGTAGATGATAGTTTCTTTCATCGA
CTTGAAGAGTCTTTTTTGGTGGAAGAAGACAAGAAGCATGAACGTCATCCTATTTTTGGAAATATAGTAG
ATGAAGTTGCTTATCATGAGAAATATCCAACTATCTATCATCTGCGAAAAAAATTGGTAGATTCTACTGA
TAAAGCGGATTTGCGCTTAATCTATTTGGCCTTAGCGCATATGATTAAGTTTCGTGGTCATTTTTTGATT
GAGGGAGATTTAAATCCTGATAATAGTGATGTGGACAAACTATTTATCCAGTTGGTACAAACCTACAATC
AATTATTTGAAGAAAACCCTATTAACGCAAGTGGAGTAGATGCTAAAGCGATTCTTTCTGCACGATTGAG
TAAATCAAGACGATTAGAAAATCTCATTGCTCAGCTCCCCGGTGAGAAGAAAAATGGCTTATTTGGGAAT
CTCATTGCTTTGTCATTGGGTTTGACCCCTAATTTTAAATCAAATTTTGATTTGGCAGAAGATGCTAAAT
TACAGCTTTCAAAAGATACTTACGATGATGATTTAGATAATTTATTGGCGCAAATTGGAGATCAATATGC
TGATTTGTTTTTGGCAGCTAAGAATTTATCAGATGCTATTTTACTTTCAGATATCCTAAGAGTAAATACT
GAAATAACTAAGGCTCCCCTATCAGCTTCAATGATTAAACGCTACGATGAACATCATCAAGACTTGACTC
TTTTAAAAGCTTTAGTTCGACAACAACTTCCAGAAAAGTATAAAGAAATCTTTTTTGATCAATCAAAAAA
CGGATATGCAGGTTATATTGATGGGGGAGCTAGCCAAGAAGAATTTTATAAATTTATCAAACCAATTTTA
GAAAAAATGGATGGTACTGAGGAATTATTGGTGAAACTAAATCGTGAAGATTTGCTGCGCAAGCAACGGA
CCTTTGACAACGGCTCTATTCCCCATCAAATTCACTTGGGTGAGCTGCATGCTATTTTGAGAAGACAAGA
AGACTTTTATCCATTTTTAAAAGACAATCGTGAGAAGATTGAAAAAATCTTGACTTTTCGAATTCCTTAT
TATGTTGGTCCATTGGCGCGTGGCAATAGTCGTTTTGCATGGATGACTCGGAAGTCTGAAGAAACAATTA
CCCCATGGAATTTTGAAGAAGTTGTCGATAAAGGTGCTTCAGCTCAATCATTTATTGAACGCATGACAAA
CTTTGATAAAAATCTTCCAAATGAAAAAGTACTACCAAAACATAGTTTGCTTTATGAGTATTTTACGGTT
TATAACGAATTGACAAAGGTCAAATATGTTACTGAAGGAATGCGAAAACCAGCATTTCTTTCAGGTGAAC
AGAAGAAAGCCATTGTTGATTTACTCTTCAAAACAAATCGAAAAGTAACCGTTAAGCAATTAAAAGAAGA
TTATTTCAAAAAAATAGAATGTTTTGATAGTGTTGAAATTTCAGGAGTTGAAGATAGATTTAATGCTTCA
TTAGGTACCTACCATGATTTGCTAAAAATTATTAAAGATAAAGATTTTTTGGATAATGAAGAAAATGAAG
ATATCTTAGAGGATATTGTTTTAACATTGACCTTATTTGAAGATAGGGAGATGATTGAGGAAAGACTTAA
AACATATGCTCACCTCTTTGATGATAAGGTGATGAAACAGCTTAAACGTCGCCGTTATACTGGTTGGGGA
CGTTTGTCTCGAAAATTGATTAATGGTATTAGGGATAAGCAATCTGGCAAAACAATATTAGATTTTTTGA
AATCAGATGGTTTTGCCAATCGCAATTTTATGCAGCTGATCCATGATGATAGTTTGACATTTAAAGAAGA
CATTCAAAAAGCACAAGTGTCTGGACAAGGCGATAGTTTACATGAACATATTGCAAATTTAGCTGGTAGC
CCTGCTATTAAAAAAGGTATTTTACAGACTGTAAAAGTTGTTGATGAATTGGTCAAAGTAATGGGGCGGC
ATAAGCCAGAAAATATCGTTATTGAAATGGCACGTGAAAATCAGACAACTCAAAAGGGCCAGAAAAATTC
GCGAGAGCGTATGAAACGAATCGAAGAAGGTATCAAAGAATTAGGAAGTCAGATTCTTAAAGAGCATCCT
GTTGAAAATACTCAATTGCAAAATGAAAAGCTCTATCTCTATTATCTCCAAAATGGAAGAGACATGTATG
TGGACCAAGAATTAGATATTAATCGTTTAAGTGATTATGATGTCGATCACATTGTTCCACAAAGTTTCCT
TAAAGACGATTCAATAGACAATAAGGTCTTAACGCGTTCTGATAAAAATCGTGGTAAATCGGATAACGTT
CCAAGTGAAGAAGTAGTCAAAAAGATGAAAAACTATTGGAGACAACTTCTAAACGCCAAGTTAATCACTC
AACGTAAGTTTGATAATTTAACGAAAGCTGAACGTGGAGGTTTGAGTGAACTTGATAAAGCTGGTTTTAT
CAAACGCCAATTGGTTGAAACTCGCCAAATCACTAAGCATGTGGCACAAATTTTGGATAGTCGCATGAAT
ACTAAATACGATGAAAATGATAAACTTATTCGAGAGGTTAAAGTGATTACCTTAAAATCTAAATTAGTTT
CTGACTTCCGAAAAGATTTCCAATTCTATAAAGTACGTGAGATTAACAATTACCATCATGCCCATGATGC
GTATCTAAATGCCGTCGTTGGAACTGCTTTGATTAAGAAATATCCAAAACTTGAATCGGAGTTTGTCTAT
GGTGATTATAAAGTTTATGATGTTCGTAAAATGATTGCTAAGTCTGAGCAAGAAATAGGCAAAGCAACCG
CAAAATATTTCTTTTACTCTAATATCATGAACTTCTTCAAAACAGAAATTACACTTGCAAATGGAGAGAT
TCGCAAACGCCCTCTAATCGAAACTAATGGGGAAACTGGAGAAATTGTCTGGGATAAAGGGCGAGATTTT
GCCACAGTGCGCAAAGTATTGTCCATGCCCCAAGTCAATATTGTCAAGAAAACAGAAGTACAGACAGGCG
GATTCTCCAAGGAGTCAATTTTACCAAAAAGAAATTCGGACAAGCTTATTGCTCGTAAAAAAGACTGGGA
TCCAAAAAAATATGGTGGTTTTGATAGTCCAACGGTAGCTTATTCAGTCCTAGTGGTTGCTAAGGTGGAA
AAAGGGAAATCGAAGAAGTTAAAATCCGTTAAAGAGTTACTAGGGATCACAATTATGGAAAGAAGTTCCT
TTGAAAAAAATCCGATTGACTTTTTAGAAGCTAAAGGATATAAGGAAGTTAAAAAAGACTTAATCATTAA
ACTACCTAAATATAGTCTTTTTGAGTTAGAAAACGGTCGTAAACGGATGCTGGCTAGTGCCGGAGAATTA
CAAAAAGGAAATGAGCTGGCTCTGCCAAGCAAATATGTGAATTTTTTATATTTAGCTAGTCATTATGAAA
AGTTGAAGGGTAGTCCAGAAGATAACGAACAAAAACAATTGTTTGTGGAGCAGCATAAGCATTATTTAGA
TGAGATTATTGAGCAAATCAGTGAATTTTCTAAGCGTGTTATTTTAGCAGATGCCAATTTAGATAAAGTT
CTTAGTGCATATAACAAACATAGAGACAAACCAATACGTGAACAAGCAGAAAATATTATTCATTTATTTA
CGTTGACGAATCTTGGAGCTCCCGCTGCTTTTAAATATTTTGATACAACAATTGATCGTAAACGATATAC
GTCTACAAAAGAAGTTTTAGATGCCACTCTTATCCATCAATCCATCACTGGTCTTTATGAAACACGCATT
GATTTGAGTCAGCTAGGAGGTGACGGTTCTCCCAAGAAGAAGAGGAAAGTCTCGAGCGGTGGAGCTGCAG
GATGAGCGGCCGCCTGCAGCTGGCGCCATCGATACGCGTACGTCGCGACCGCGGACATGTACAGAGCTCG
AGATGATCGGTTTGTGTTCCTACTTAGTTAATTGTGATAGTTTATTTTTGTAAATAATAGTACGTAAAGT
TACTTTAGTTATAATAAAGTAGATAGTGACTGCATTAAGTTTAAAGACTGATTTTTGTAGATTATTTAAA
AATTTTTAATAAATTATTTAATTTAAAGATAAAAAGTTGTTTCATTTTAAAATAATAAAAAACTTACCGC
ATTAGTCGTGGCCTTGGCAGTATTAAGCGCAAACGGGCTCTCCTTCGTATGCCCATCAGGAATATAGAAA
AAAACAACTGGCTGCTCACTAGTGGCCACGTGGGCCGTGCACCTTAAGCTTGGCGCGCCAAAAAAGCACC
GACTCGGTGCCACTTTTTCAAGTTGATAACGGACTAGCCTTATTTTAACTTGCTATTTCTAGCTCTAAAA
CTATACGAAGTTATTACGAACGAACGGTGCTTCTACCTGCCTTGTATATGTAGTTAGCGGCAACCGATAC
GTAGTAGTGAGATATAAGAGATTTGAAATTTCCCGCTTTATTTTGATTGGTCGGTTACAATCGATCGCAA
AACACAAACGTTCGTAATGATTCGTATATTTGTATGTAATGGCGCTTATTTAAAATTTTTATTATTTAGT
TGAAGAAATATTAATTTGTCGTAATGAAAACAGTTTTGAAACAAAAATAGATATTCATTTGTTCATAAGG
TAACTGATAAATCTGCGTGTTGTGTTTTTAAATAATCCTTGAACAGTGACTCAATCTCTAGTACTTGAAG
CACTTATCACCAGGTCACAAGTAATAATAATAACACCCGGCGCGCCGTACGCGTATCGATAAGCTTTAAG
ATACATTGATGAGTTTGGACAAACCACAACTAGAATGCAGTGAAAAAAATGCTTTATTTGTGAAATTTGT
GATGCTATTGCTTTATTTGTAACCATTATAAGCTGCAATAAACAAGTTAACAACAACAATTGCATTCATT
TTATGTTTCAGGTTCAGGGGGAGGTGTGGGAGGTTTTTTAAAGCAAGTAAAACCTCTACAAATGTGGTAT
GGCTGATTATGATCTAGAGTCGCGGCCGCCTTAACGAAATAATTAATTGTTTCCATTCGACACGTTATTG
GTGCTATTCGCCGACCCCCAATTGCACAAATGACTTCTCATAGACGTAGACAAGGGGGGGATGTAGGACC
GTGGTATCAAAAACGTCGATAAATTGAAAAGGTCCACGAAAACTTTATACCGATCGCTGAAAAACAAAAT
CAAACATTGCAAAAACCGTGTTGAAATCAATTTCACCTTAACGTTGACCTTAAATACTGATACCCCGAAG
AGCCCCCTGTTCCTAACTGCGAAGAACCAATCATTCTTTGCACCATCAAAACATGATTATCTGAAATTAT
AAAATTTAAACAAAAACAATTGACGTACGGATTTACTAACACCGCCATTTCGTAATCAGCGAGTCTATGT
CCATCAAAAGTGTTAGAATTTGGTGGGGCTGACTGAACCTGGGTTCGTCCCTGTAAAAGGTGATCATGAT
AGCCCCTTGCAGGGCTTTGTGTGAGAAGCGCCTCTCGCCGCGCGACATTAGAGCCTCATGGACCTCAACT
TTAAAAATCGACTCGTAAACCTCGCGTCTCTTCTCCAAATCGTTCAATTTGTAACGCTTTAAAGTCTCCG
CCTCCTCTTTCTCCGCCAGTTCTTTTTGCTCGGTTAAAAGCTTCTCGACCGCTTTTTGGTACTTCCCCCA
GAAATTAAACCCCTCGAGCTCCAGCCCCGGCGTTCGCTCCAGCCACCGCTGGACCAAATCGGTCAAAGAC
GGCTCTTTCTCCGACTTGGCGATTTGCTCGAGCGCTTTTTCGTCGTTTCCGAACACTTTCGAGTAATTCT
GGTTGTATTTGACGCGGTTTTCCTGGCGCACCCCGAGCTTATTTTCCAGGAGCCTGAACTGCAGGCTCTG
GAACCCGGAAGCGGGCCGCAGATAACACCGGAAGTCCATGAAATCGAGCGGTGTCATCGTTTCCAGAATC
ATTACTTGGTCCACCAAAACCTACAATTGCGACAGTTTTATCTCGTGACCGCAATTTGTTGCGAAATTGT
GAACCTTGAGGATCAAAACAACACGATTGAGGCGTTTGAGGATTTCCAAAGTTTGCGACTCTTCTAAAAC
GTCGCTGAAAATGTTGCGGATCGAGTCCAGCTCGTAGATTATTTGTTTGAACCATAACTCATACGCTGGA
ATTACTTGTTATAGTTAATTACGGTTAAGTGGGTTTTTTACCTTGATGGGTCACAATAAATAAGTGCTCG
TCGTGCACGGGTTGGTTATTTTGCTCGCTGAGTAGTCTTTGGGCTTCTAAAATCTTGTCCAACATCAAGT
ATTCACCGTAAAGCATCCCACATTCTTCGCTCAGTTGGTCGCCTTCTTGGGCTTCACTTAATTTACGATT
AATTGTAAATGGAATAATTAAATTAAATCATACTTACGAGGGTCTCAGTGGGCAACTCATTACGACCGCG
GTACCGTCGACTCTAGCGGTACCCCGATTGTTTAGCTTGTTCAGCTGCGCTTGTTTATTTGCTTAGCTTT
CGCTTAGCGACGTGTTCACTTTGCTTGTTTGAATTGAATTGTCGCTCCGTAGACGAAGCGCCTCTATTTA
TACTCCGGCGGTCGAGGGTTCGAAATCGATAAGCTTGGATCCTAATTGAATTAGCTCTAATTGAATTAGT
CTCTAATTGAATTAGATCCCCGGGCGAGCTCGAATTAACCATTGTGGGAACCGTGCGATCAAACAAACGC
GAGATACCGGAAGTACTGAAAAACAGTCGCTCCAGGCCAGTGGGAACATCGATGTTTTGTTTTGACGGAC
CCCTTACTCTCGTCTCATATAAACCGAAGCCAGCTAAGATGGTATACTTATTATCATCTTGTGATGAGGA
TGCTTCTATCAACGAAAGTACCGGTAAACCGCAAATGGTTATGTATTATAATCAAACTAAAGGCGGAGTG
GACACGCTAGACCAAATGTGTTCTGTGATGACCTGCAGTAGGAAGACGAATAGGTGGCCTATGGCATTAT
TGTACGGAATGATAAACATTGCCTGCATAAATTCTTTTATTATATACAGCCATAATGTCAGTAGCAAGGG
AGAAAAGGTTCAAAGTCGCAAAAAATTTATGAGAAACCTTTACATGAGCCTGACGTCATCGTTTATGCGT
AAGCGTTTAGAAGCTCCTACTTTGAAGAGATATTTGCGCGATAATATCTCTAATATTTTGCCAAATGAAG
TGCCTGGTACATCAGATGACAGTACTGAAGAGCCAGTAATGAAAAAACGTACTTACTGTACTTACTGCCC
CTCTAAAATAAGGCGAAAGGCAAATGCATCGTGCAAAAAATGCAAAAAAGTTATTTGTCGAGAGCATAAT
ATTGATATGTGCCAAAGTTGTTTCTGACTGACTAATAAGTATAATTTGTTTCTATTATGTATAAGTTAAG
CTAATTACTTATTTTATAATACAACATGACTGTTTTTAAAGTACAAAATAAGTTTATTTTTGTAAAAGAG
AGAATGTTTAAAAGTTTTGTTACTTTATAGAAGAAATTTTGAGTTTTTGTTTTTTTTTAATAAATAAATA
AACATAAATAAATTGTTTGTTGAATTTATTATTAGTATGTAAGTGTAAATATAATAAAACTTAATATCTA
TTCAAATTAATAAATAAACCTCGATATACAGACCGATAAAACACATGCGTCAATTTTACGCATGATTATC
TTTAACGTACGTCACAATATGATTATCTTTCTAGGGTTAAATAATAGTTTCTAATTTTTTTATTATTCAG
CCTGCTGTCGTGAATACCGTATATCTCAACGCTGTCTGTGAGATTGTCGTATTCTAGCCTTTTTAGTTTT
TCGCTCATCGACTTGATATTGTCCGACACATTTTCGTCGATTTGCGTTTTGATCAAAGACTTGAGCAGAG
ACACGTTAATCAACTGTTCAAATTGATCCATATTAACGATATCAACCCGATGCGTATATGGTGCGTAAAA
TATATTTTTTAACCCTCTTATACTTTGCACTCTGCGTTAATACGCGTTCGTGTACAGACGTAATCATGTT
TTCTTTTTTGGATAAAACTCCTACTGAGTTTGACCTCATATTAGACCCTCACAAGTTGCAAAACGTGGCA
TTTTTTACCAATGAAGAATTTAAAGTTATTTTAAAAAATTTCATCACAGATTTAAAGAAGAACCAAAAAT
TAAATTATTTCAACAGTTTAATCGACCAGTTAATCAACGTGTACACAGACGCGTCGGCAAAAAACACGCA
GCCCGACGTGTTGGCTAAAATTATTAAATCAACTTGTGTTATAGTCACGGATTTGCCGTCCAACGTGTTC
CTCAAAAAGTTGAAGACCAACAAGTTTACGGACACTATTAATTATTTGATTTTGCCCCACTTCATTTTGT
GGGATCACAATTTTGTTATATTTTTAAACAAAGCTTGGCACTGGCCGTCGTTTTACAACGTCGTGACTGG
GAAAACCCTGGCGTTACCCAACTTAATCGCCTTGCAGCACATCCCCCTTTCGCCAGCTGGCGTAATAGCG
AAGAGGCCCGCACCGATCGCCCTTCCCAACAGTTGCGCAGCCTGAATGGCGAATGGCGCCTGATGCGGTA
TTTTCTCCTTACGCATCTGTGCGGTATTTCACACCGCATATGGTGCACTCTCAGTACAATCTGCTCTGAT
GCCGCATAGTTAAGCCAGCCCCGACACCCGCCAACACCCGCTGACGCGCCCTGACGGGCTTGTCTGCTCC
CGGCATCCGCTTACAGACAAGCTGTGACCGTCTCCGGGAGCTGCATGTGTCAGAGGTTTTCACCGTCATC
ACCGAAACGCGCGAGACGAAAGGGCCTCGTGATACGCCTATTTTTATAGGTTAATGTCATGATAATAATG
GTTTCTTAGACGTCAGGTGGCACTTTTCGGGGAAATGTGCGCGGAACCCCTATTTGTTTATTTTTCTAAA
TACATTCAAATATGTATCCGCTCATGAGACAATAACCCTGATAAATGCTTCAATAATATTGAAAAAGGAA
GAGTATGAGTATTCAACATTTCCGTGTCGCCCTTATTCCCTTTTTTGCGGCATTTTGCCTTCCTGTTTTT
GCTCACCCAGAAACGCTGGTGAAAGTAAAAGATGCTGAAGATCAGTTGGGTGCACGAGTGGGTTACATCG
AACTGGATCTCAACAGCGGTAAGATCCTTGAGAGTTTTCGCCCCGAAGAACGTTTTCCAATGATGAGCAC
TTTTAAAGTTCTGCTATGTGGCGCGGTATTATCCCGTATTGACGCCGGGCAAGAGCAACTCGGTCGCCGC
ATACACTATTCTCAGAATGACTTGGTTGAGTACTCACCAGTCACAGAAAAGCATCTTACGGATGGCATGA
CAGTAAGAGAATTATGCAGTGCTGCCATAACCATGAGTGATAACACTGCGGCCAACTTACTTCTGACAAC
GATCGGAGGACCGAAGGAGCTAACCGCTTTTTTGCACAACATGGGGGATCATGTAACTCGCCTTGATCGT
TGGGAACCGGAGCTGAATGAAGCCATACCAAACGACGAGCGTGACACCACGATGCCTGTAGCAATGGCAA
CAACGTTGCGCAAACTATTAACTGGCGAACTACTTACTCTAGCTTCCCGGCAACAATTAATAGACTGGAT
GGAGGCGGATAAAGTTGCAGGACCACTTCTGCGCTCGGCCCTTCCGGCTGGCTGGTTTATTGCTGATAAA
TCTGGAGCCGGTGAGCGTGGGTCTCGCGGTATCATTGCAGCACTGGGGCCAGATGGTAAGCCCTCCCGTA
TCGTAGTTATCTACACGACGGGGAGTCAGGCAACTATGGATGAACGAAATAGACAGATCGCTGAGATAGG
TGCCTCACTGATTAAGCATTGGTAACTGTCAGACCAAGTTTACTCATATATACTTTAGATTGATTTAAAA
CTTCATTTTTAATTTAAAAGGATCTAGGTGAAGATCCTTTTTGATAATCTCATGACCAAAATCCCTTAAC
GTGAGTTTTCGTTCCACTGAGCGTCAGACCCCGTAGAAAAGATCAAAGGATCTTCTTGAGATCCTTTTTT
TCTGCGCGTAATCTGCTGCTTGCAAACAAAAAAACCACCGCTACCAGCGGTGGTTTGTTTGCCGGATCAA
GAGCTACCAACTCTTTTTCCGAAGGTAACTGGCTTCAGCAGAGCGCAGATACCAAATACTGTTCTTCTAG
TGTAGCCGTAGTTAGGCCACCACTTCAAGAACTCTGTAGCACCGCCTACATACCTCGCTCTGCTAATCCT
GTTACCAGTGGCTGCTGCCAGTGGCGATAAGTCGTGTCTTACCGGGTTGGACTCAAGACGATAGTTACCG
GATAAGGCGCAGCGGTCGGGCTGAACGGGGGGTTCGTGCACACAGCCCAGCTTGGAGCGAACGACCTACA
CCGAACT
